>Addgene plasmid #161537 | pJM507 EF1α 3xFLAG-NLS-DsDed-ZF10 in TUPV2 | addgene full sequence | sequence record 318375 | Addgene NGS Result
GCTCCGGTGCCCGTCAGTGGGCAGAGCGCACATCGCCCACAGTCCCCGAGAAGTTGGGGGGAGGGGTCGG
CAATTGAACCGGTGCCTAGAGAAGGTGGCGCGGGGTAAACTGGGAAAGTGATGTCGTGTACTGGCTCCGC
CTTTTTCCCGAGGGTGGGGGAGAACCGTATATAAGTGCAGTAGTCGCCGTGAACGTTCTTTTTCGCAACG
GGTTTGCCGCCAGAACACAGGTAAGTGCCGTGTGTGGTTCCCGCGGGCCTGGCCTCTTTACGGGTTATGG
CCCTTGCGTGCCTTGAATTACTTCCACGCCCCTGGCTGCAGTACGTGATTCTTGATCCCGAGCTTCGGGT
TGGAAGTGGGTGGGAGAGTTCGAGGCCTTGCGCTTAAGGAGCCCCTTCGCCTCGTGCTTGAGTTGAGGCC
TGGCTTGGGCGCTGGGGCCGCCGCGTGCGAATCTGGTGGCACCTTCGCGCCTGTCTCGCTGCTTTCGATA
AGTCTCTAGCCATTTAAAATTTTTGATGACCTGCTGCGACGCTTTTTTTCTGGCAAGATAGTCTTGTAAA
TGCGGGCCAAGATCTGCACACTGGTATTTCGGTTTTTGGGGCCGCGGGCGGCGACGGGGCCCGTGCGTCC
CAGCGCACATGTTCGGCGAGGCGGGGCCTGCGAGCGCGGCCACCGAGAATCGGACGGGGGTAGTCTCAAG
CTGGCCGGCCTGCTCTGGTGCCTGGCCTCGCGCCGCCGTGTATCGCCCCGCCCTGGGCGGCAAGGCTGGC
CCGGTCGGCACCAGTTGCGTGAGCGGAAAGATGGCCGCTTCCCGGCCCTGCTGCAGGGAGCTCAAAATGG
AGGACGCGGCGCTCGGGAGAGCGGGCGGGTGAGTCACCCACACAAAGGAAAAGGGCCTTTCCGTCCTCAG
CCGTCGCTTCATGTGACTCCACGGAGTACCGGGCGCCGTCCAGGCACCTCGATTAGTTCTCGAGCTTTTG
GAGTACGTCGTCTTTAGGTTGGGGGGAGGGGTTTTATGCGATGGAGTTTCCCCACACTGAGTGGGTGGAG
ACTGAAGTTAGGCCAGCTTGGCACTTGATGTAATTCTCCTTGGAATTTGCCCTTTTTGAGTTTGGATCTT
GGTTCATTCTCAAGCCTCAGACAGTGGTTCAAAGTTTTTTTCTTCCATTTCAGGTGTCGTGAGAGCTCGT
TTAGTGAACCGTCAGATCGCCTGGAGACGCCATCCACGCTGTTTTGACCTCCATAGAAGAGAACGGGACC
GATCCAAATTCTCGAGGCTAGCGCCACCATGGATTATAAGGATCACGATGGCGACTACAAGGACCACGAT
ATTGACTACAAAGACGATGACGATAAAATGGCTCCTAAGAAAAAGCGCAAAGTCGGTATCCATGGCGTTC
CCGGATCAGGCTCCGGAAGTGGCTCCATGGATAGCACTGAGAACGTCATCAAGCCCTTCATGCGCTTCAA
GGTGCACATGGAGGGCTCCGTGAACGGCCACGAGTTCGAGATCGAGGGCGAGGGCGAGGGCAAGCCCTAC
GAGGGCACCCAGACCGCCAAGCTCCAGGTGACCAAGGGCGGCCCCCTGCCCTTCGCCTGGGACATCCTGT
CCCCCCAGTTCCAGTACGGCTCCAAGGTGTACGTGAAGCACCCCGCCGACATCCCCGACTACAAGAAGCT
GTCCTTCCCCGAGGGCTTCAAGTGGGAGAAGGTGATGAACTTCGAGGACGGCGGCGTGGTGACCGTGACC
CAGGACTCCTCCCTCCAGGACGGCACCTTCATCTACCACGTGAAGTTCATCGGCGTGAACTTCCCCTCCG
ACGGCCCCGTAATGCAGAAGAAAACTCTGGGCTGGGAGCCCTCCACCGAGCGCCTGTACCCCCGCGACGG
CGTGCTGAAGGGCGAGATCCACAAGGCGCTGAAGCTGAAGGGCGGCGGCCACTACCTGGTGGAGTTCAAG
TCAATCTACATGGCCAAGAAGCCCGTGAAGCTGCCCGGCTACTACTACGTGGACTCCAAGCTGGACATCA
CCTCCCACAACGAGGACTACACCGTGGTGGAGCAGTACGAGCGCGCCGAGGCCCGCCACCACCTGTTCCA
GTCTGGTTCTGGTTCTGGTTCAGGATCCGGTACCGGTGGAGCTAGACCCGGGGAGCGCCCCTTCCAGTGT
CGCATTTGCATGCGGAACTTTTCGACTAATCAAAAATTGGAAGTTCATACCCGTACTCATACCGGTGAAA
AACCGTTTCAGTGTCGGATCTGTATGCGAAATTTCTCCGTTAGACATAATTTGCAAAGACATCTACGTAC
GCACACCGGCGAGAAGCCATTCCAATGCCGAATATGCATGCGCAACTTCAGTCAACATCCAAATTTGACT
AGACACCTAAAAACCCACCTGAGAGGATCTTAAGCGGCCGCTCGAGTCTAGAGGGCCCGTTTAAACCCGC
TGATCAGCCTCGACTGTGCCTTCTAGTTGCCAGCCATCTGTTGTTTGCCCCTCCCCCGTGCCTTCCTTGA
CCCTGGAAGGTGCCACTCCCACTGTCCTTTCCTAATAAAATGAGGAAATTGCATCGCATTGTCTGAGTAG
GTGTCATTCTATTCTGGGGGGTGGGGTGGGGCAGGACAGCAAGGGGGAGGATTGGGAAGTCAATAGCAGG
CATGCTGGGGATGCGGTGGGCTCTATGGCTTCTGAGGCAGGTCGAAGAACTATTTCCTGGCTGTTACGCG
AGCGCATCGCGATAAGCTCTAGAGGGACAGCCCCCCCCCAAAGCCCCCAGGGATGTAATTACGTCCCTCC
CCCGCTAGGGGGCAGCAGCGAGCCGCCCGGGGCTCCGCTCCGGTCCGGCGCTCCCCCCGCATCCCCGAGC
CGGCAGCGTGCGGGGACAGCCCGGGCACGGGGAAGGTGGCACGGGATCGCTTTCCTCTGAACGCTTCTCG
CTGCTCTTTGAGCCTGCAGACACCTGGGGGGATACGGGGAAAAAGCTTTAGGCTGAAAGAGAGATTTAGA
ATGACAGAATCATAGAACGGCCTGCGTACGGATGGGGCTCTAGCTCTAGAGCTTGATATCGAATTCCTGC
AGCCCCGCTAGAGGGACAGCCCCCCCCCAAAGCCCCCAGGGATGTAATTACGTCCCTCCCCCGCTAGGGG
GCAGCAGCGAGCCGCCCGGGGCTCCGCTCCGGTCCGGCGCTCCCCCCGCATCCCCGAGCCGGCAGCGTGC
GGGGACAGCCCGGGCACGGGGAAGGTGGCACGGGATCGCTTTCCTCTGAACGCTTCTCGCTGCTCTTTGA
GCCTGCAGACACCTGGGGGGATACGGGGAAAAAGCTTTAGGCTGAAAGAGAGATTTAGAATGACAGAATC
ATAGAACGGCCTGGGCGCGCCTGGTGGCGAACGATCAACAGACGGGAGAGGACTAAAGTCTTCGCTGACA
GCGACCGGACTCTAGGGGGTATCCCC
[124 nt withheld, positions 3457-3580]
C
[91 nt withheld, positions 3582-3672]
A
[49 nt withheld, positions 3674-3722]
CCTTTGACGTTGGAGTCCACGTTCTTT
[37 nt withheld, positions 3750-3786]
ACCCTATCTCGGTCTATTCTTTTGATTTATAAGGGATTTTGCCGATTTCGGCCTATTGGTTAAAAAATGA
GCTGATTTAACAAAAATTTAACGCGAATTAATTCTGTGGAATGTGTGTCAGTTAGGCTCAATTAGTCAGC
AACCATAGTCCCGCCCCTAACTCCGCCCATCCCGCCCCTAACTCCGCCCAGTTCCGCCCATTCTCCGCCC
CATGGCTGACTAATTTTTTTTATTTATGCAGAGGCCGAGGCCGCCTCTGCCTCTGAGCTATTCCAGAAGT
AGTGAGGAGGCTTTTTTGGAGGCCTAGGCTTTTGCAAAAAGCTCCCGGGAGCTTGTATATCCATTTTCGG
AGGTTGGGCTTCGGAATCGTTTTCCGGGACGCCGGCTGGATGATCCTCCAGCGCGGGGATCTCATGCTGG
AGTTCTTCGCCCACCCCAACTTGTTTATTGCAGCTTATAATGGTTACAAATAAAGCAATAGCATCACAAA
TTTCACAAATAAAGCATTTTTTTCACTGCATTCTAGTTGTGGTTTGTCCAAACTCATCAATGTATCTTAT
CATGTCTGTATACCGTCGACCTCTAGCTAGAGCTTGGCGTAATCATGGTCATAGCTGTTTCCTGTGTGAA
ATTGTTATCCGCTCACAATTCCACACAACATACGAGCCGGAAGCATAAAGTGTAAAGCCTGGGGTGCCTA
ATGAGTGAGCTAACTCACATTAATTGCGTTGCGCTCACTGCCCGCTTTCCAGTCGGGAAACCTGTCGTGC
CAGCTGCATTAATGAATCGGCCAACGCGCGGGGAGAGGCGGTTTGCGTATTGGGCGCTCTTCCGCTTCCT
CGCTCACTGACTCGCTGCGCTCGGTCGTTCGGCTGCGGCGAGCGGTATCAGCTCACTCAAAGGCGGTAAT
ACGGTTATCCACAGAATCAGGGGATAACGCAGGAAAGAACATGTGAGCAAAAGGCCAGCAAAAGGCCAGG
AACCGTAAAAAGGCCGCGTTGCTGGCGTTTTTCCATAGGCTCCGCCCCCCTGACGAGCATCACAAAAATC
GACGCTCAAGTCAGAGGTGGCGAAACCCGACAGGACTATAAAGATACCAGGCGTTTCCCCCTGGAAGCTC
CCTCGTGCGCTCTCCTGTTCCGACCCTGCCGCTTACCGGATACCTGTCCGCCTTTCTCCCTTCGGGAAGC
GTGGCGCTTTCTCATAGCTCACGCTGTAGGTATCTCAGTTCGGTGTAGGTCGTTCGCTCCAAGCTGGGCT
GTGTGCACGAACCCCCCGTTCAGCCCGACCGCTGCGCCTTATCCGGTAACTATCGTCTTGAGTCCAACCC
GGTAAGACACGACTTATCGCCACTGGCAGCAGCCACTGGTAACAGGATTAGCAGAGCGAGGTATGTAGGC
GGTGCTACAGAGTTCTTGAAGTGGTGGCCTAACTACGGCTACACTAGAAGAACAGTATTTGGTATCTGCG
CTCTGCTGAAGCCAGTTACCTTCGGAAAAAGAGTTGGTAGCTCTTGATCCGGCAAACAAACCACCGCTGG
TAGCGGTGGTTTTTTTGTTTGCAAGCAGCAGATTACGCGCAGAAAAAAAGGATCTCAAGAAGATCCTTTG
ATCTTTTCTACGGGGTCTGACGCTCAGTGGAACGAAAACTCACGTTAAGGGATTTTGGTCATGAGATTAT
CAAAAAGGATCTTCACCTAGATCCTTTTAAATTAAAAATGAAGTTTTAAATCAATCTAAAGTATATATGA
GTAAACTTGGTCTGACAGTTACCAATGCTTAATCAGTGAGGCACCTATCTCAGCGATCTGTCTATTTCGT
TCATCCATAGTTGCCTGACTCCCCGTCGTGTAGATAACTACGATACGGGAGGGCTTACCATCTGGCCCCA
GTGCTGCAATGATACCGCGAGATCCACGCTCACCGGCTCCAGATTTATCAGCAATAAACCAGCCAGCCGG
AAGGGCCGAGCGCAGAAGTGGTCCTGCAACTTTATCCGCCTCCATCCAGTCTATTAATTGTTGCCGGGAA
GCTAGAGTAAGTAGTTCGCCAGTTAATAGTTTGCGCAACGTTGTTGCCATTGCTACAGGCATCGTGGTGT
CACGCTCGTCGTTTGGTATGGCTTCATTCAGCTCCGGTTCCCAACGATCAAGGCGAGTTACATGATCCCC
CATGTTGTGCAAAAAAGCGGTTAGCTCCTTCGGTCCTCCGATCGTTGTCAGAAGTAAGTTGGCCGCAGTG
TTATCACTCATGGTTATGGCAGCACTGCATAATTCTCTTACTGTCATGCCATCCGTAAGATGCTTTTCTG
TGACTGGTGAGTACTCAACCAAGTCATTCTGAGAATAGTGTATGCGGCGACCGAGTTGCTCTTGCCCGGC
GTCAATACGGGATAATACCGCGCCACATAGCAGAACTTTAAAAGTGCTCATCATTGGAAAACGTTCTTCG
GGGCGAAAACTCTCAAGGATCTTACCGCTGTTGAGATCCAGTTCGATGTAACCCACTCGTGCACCCAACT
GATCTTCAGCATCTTTTACTTTCACCAGCGTTTCTGGGTGAGCAAAAACAGGAAGGCAAAATGCCGCAAA
AAAGGGAATAAGGGCGACACGGAAATGTTGAATACTCATACTCTTCCTTTTTCAATATTATTGAAGCATT
TATCAGGGTTATTGTCTCATGAGCGGATACATATTTGAATGTATTTAGAAAAATAAACAAATAGGGGTTC
CGCGCACATTTCCCCGAAAAGTGCCACCTGACGTCGACGGATCGGGAGATCGAAGACGGGCAAAACCGAT
GTTGACGGACTAATCCTGACAAGATCTGGGGAGGTCGCTGAGTAGTGCGCGAGCAAAATTTAAGCTACAA
CAAGGCAAGGCTTGACCGACAATTGCATGAAGAATCTGCTTAGGGTTAGGCGTTTTGCGCTGCTTCGCGA
TGTACGGGCCAGATATACGCGTGAGTAATTCATACAAAAGGACTCGCCCCTGCCTTGGGGAATCCCAGGG
ACCGTCGTTAAACTCCCACTAACGTAGAACCCAGAGATCGCTGCGTTCCCGCCCCCTCACCCGCCCGCTC
TCGTCATCACTGAGGTGGAGAAGAGCATGCGTGAG
Features (pLannotate 1.2.2; 20 found; start..end, strand, type, name):
     19..230     +  promoter       EF-1α core promoter: core promoter for human elongation factor EF-1α
    231..344     +  intron         EF-1α intron A (fragment): intron upstream of the start codon of human EF-1α
    970..1173    +  intron         EF-1α intron A: truncated intron upstream of the start codon of human EF-1α
   1182..1216    +  promoter       TRE3GV promoter (fragment): 3rd-generation Tet-responsive promoter that can be activated by binding of Tet-On® 3G, optimized for retroviral and lentiviral vectors
   1334..1357    +  CDS            3xFLAG (fragment): three tandem FLAG® epitope tags
   1427..2101    +  CDS            DsRed-Express2: DsRed-Express2 is a basic (constitutively fluorescent) orange fluorescent protein published in 2008, derived from Discosoma sp.. It is reported to be a rapidly-maturing protein.
   2464..2575    +  polyA_signal   bGH poly(A) signal: bovine growth hormone polyadenylation signal
   3060..3085    -  misc_feature   MCS (fragment): pBluescript multiple cloning site
   3457..3885    +  rep_origin     f1 ori (sequence partly withheld): f1 bacteriophage origin of replication; arrow indicates direction of (+) strand synthesis
   3890..3912    +  promoter       SV40 promoter (fragment): SV40 enhancer and early promoter
   3913..4104    +  promoter       SV40 promoter: SV40 early promoter
   4131..4229    +  CDS            ble (fragment): BLE_KLEPN - Experimental evidence at protein level: Swiss-Prot protein existence level 1. Binding protein with a strong affinity to the bleomycin family of antibiotics. Binds to CL990; an antimitotic-antibiotic compound. From Klebsiella pneumoniae.
   4224..4345    +  polyA_signal   SV40 poly(A) signal: SV40 polyadenylation signal
   4418..4434    -  protein_bind   lac operator: The lac repressor binds to the lac operator to inhibit transcription in E. coli. This inhibition can be relieved by adding lactose or isopropyl-β-D-thiogalactopyranoside (IPTG). lac repressor encoded by lacI
   4442..4472    -  promoter       lac promoter: promoter for the E. coli lac operon
   4487..4508    -  protein_bind   CAP binding site: CAP binding activates transcription in the presence of cAMP. E. coli catabolite activator protein
   4521..4613    -  CDS            lacI (fragment): lac repressor; lacI; The lac repressor binds to the lac operator to inhibit transcription in E. coli. This inhibition can be relieved by adding lactose or isopropyl-β-D-thiogalactopyranoside (IPTG).
   4796..5384    -  rep_origin     ori: high-copy-number ColE1/pMB1/pBR322/pUC origin of replication
   5555..6415    -  CDS            AmpR: β-lactamase; bla; confers resistance to ampicillin, carbenicillin, and related antibiotics
   6416..6520    -  promoter       AmpR promoter: bla
