[The description below was written by a language model from this plasmid's Addgene catalogue record and pLannotate feature annotations shown in this document.]
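Description:
pJM507 EF1α 3xFLAG-NLS-DsDed-ZF10 in TUPV2 is a 6.9 kb mammalian expression plasmid from a synthetic-biology toolkit for building genetic programs in mammalian cells. It is propagated in E. coli as a high-copy plasmid through a ColE1/pUC-type origin and selected with ampicillin via the β-lactamase gene and its native promoter. The backbone also carries an f1 phage origin and remnants of a lac promoter/operator region and a pBluescript-type multiple cloning site. An SV40 early promoter followed by only a short fragment of a bleomycin-resistance (ble) gene and an SV40 polyadenylation signal is annotated, so the plasmid does not appear to provide an intact mammalian selection marker.

The payload is a single transcription unit, cloned between retained NheI and NotI sites. The human EF1α core promoter with its intron A sequences drives constitutive expression of a synthetic fusion protein, and transcription terminates at a bovine growth hormone polyadenylation signal. The open reading frame begins with an N-terminal 3xFLAG epitope for detection, followed according to the name by a nuclear localisation signal, a "DsDed" domain and the zinc-finger DNA-binding domain ZF10. The feature table matches the DsDed region to DsRed-Express2, indicating that it is derived from that fluorescent protein. The record does not define the modification, although the name suggests a non-fluorescent variant. The NLS and ZF10 segments are not annotated separately, and a short hit to a Tet-responsive promoter just upstream of the coding sequence is only a fragment. No activation domain is listed, so the protein appears to be a nuclear ZF10 DNA-binding protein without one, but the record states only that the plasmid's purpose is constitutive expression of the fusion.
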