Addgene plasmid #161537: pJM507 EF1α 3xFLAG-NLS-DsDed-ZF10 in TUPV2
Purpose: Constitutive expression of 3xFLAG-NLS-DsDed-ZF10 under the EF1α promoter
Depositing lab: Joshua Leonard. Depositing organization: Northwestern University. Publication: Model-guided design of mammalian genetic programs. Muldoon JJ, Kandula V, Hong M, Donahue PS, Boucher JD, Bagheri N, Leonard JN. Sci Adv. 2021 Feb 19;7(8). pii: 7/8/eabe9375. doi: 10.1126/sciadv.abe9375. Print 2021 Feb. PubMed 33608279.
Backbone
  Vector backbone: pJM507 EF1α 3xFLAG-NLS-DsDed-ZF10 in TUPV2
  Vector type: Mammalian Expression, Synthetic Biology
Growth in bacteria
  Bacterial resistance: Ampicillin, 100 μg/mL
  Growth temperature: 37°C
  Growth strain: DH5alpha
  Copy number: High Copy
Gene/Insert
  Gene/Insert name: 3xFLAG-NLS-DsDed-ZF10
  Species: Synthetic
  Promoter: EF1α
  Tag / fusion protein: 3x-FLAG (N terminal on insert)
  Cloning method: Restriction Enzyme; 5′ cloning site NheI (not destroyed); 3′ cloning site NotI (not destroyed)
  Sequencing primers: 5′ CCATTTCAGGTGTCGTGAGAGCTC; 3′ CAGTGGGAGTGGCACCTTCC
Terms and licenses: Academic/Nonprofit Terms; Industry Terms: Not Available to Industry
How to cite: pJM507 EF1α 3xFLAG-NLS-DsDed-ZF10 in TUPV2 was a gift from Joshua Leonard (Addgene plasmid # 161537 ; http://n2t.net/addgene:161537 ; RRID:Addgene_161537)
