>Addgene plasmid #161537 | pJM507 EF1α 3xFLAG-NLS-DsDed-ZF10 in TUPV2 | depositor partial sequence | sequence record 312995 | 3xFLAG-NLS-DsDed-ZF10 gene
ATGGATTATAAGGATCACGATGGCGACTACAAGGACCACGATATTGACTACAAAGACGATGACGATAAAA
TGGCTCCTAAGAAAAAGCGCAAAGTCGGTATCCATGGCGTTCCCGGATCAGGCTCCGGAAGTGGCTCCAT
GGATAGCACTGAGAACGTCATCAAGCCCTTCATGCGCTTCAAGGTGCACATGGAGGGCTCCGTGAACGGC
CACGAGTTCGAGATCGAGGGCGAGGGCGAGGGCAAGCCCTACGAGGGCACCCAGACCGCCAAGCTCCAGG
TGACCAAGGGCGGCCCCCTGCCCTTCGCCTGGGACATCCTGTCCCCCCAGTTCCAGTACGGCTCCAAGGT
GTACGTGAAGCACCCCGCCGACATCCCCGACTACAAGAAGCTGTCCTTCCCCGAGGGCTTCAAGTGGGAG
AAGGTGATGAACTTCGAGGACGGCGGCGTGGTGACCGTGACCCAGGACTCCTCCCTCCAGGACGGCACCT
TCATCTACCACGTGAAGTTCATCGGCGTGAACTTCCCCTCCGACGGCCCCGTAATGCAGAAGAAAACTCT
GGGCTGGGAGCCCTCCACCGAGCGCCTGTACCCCCGCGACGGCGTGCTGAAGGGCGAGATCCACAAGGCG
CTGAAGCTGAAGGGCGGCGGCCACTACCTGGTGGAGTTCAAGTCAATCTACATGGCCAAGAAGCCCGTGA
AGCTGCCCGGCTACTACTACGTGGACTCCAAGCTGGACATCACCTCCCACAACGAGGACTACACCGTGGT
GGAGCAGTACGAGCGCGCCGAGGCCCGCCACCACCTGTTCCAGTCTGGTTCTGGTTCTGGTTCAGGATCC
GGTACCGGTGGAGCTAGACCCGGGGAGCGCCCCTTCCAGTGTCGCATTTGCATGCGGAACTTTTCGACTA
ATCAAAAATTGGAAGTTCATACCCGTACTCATACCGGTGAAAAACCGTTTCAGTGTCGGATCTGTATGCG
AAATTTCTCCGTTAGACATAATTTGCAAAGACATCTACGTACGCACACCGGCGAGAAGCCATTCCAATGC
CGAATATGCATGCGCAACTTCAGTCAACATCCAAATTTGACTAGACACCTAAAAACCCACCTGAGAGGAT
CTTAA
